>Addgene plasmid #237118 | LgBiT-CALM1/SmBiT-ADCY1.1 BiBiT Vector | addgene full sequence | sequence record 474717 | Addgene NGS Result
GCCCGGGGGCGCCGAGCGGGCGGCCGGGACAAGCCGCCGGCGCGGGCTCCGGGCGTGCGACGAGGAGTTC
GCTTGCCCAGAGCTGGAGGCGCTGTTCCGCGGCTACACGCTGCGGCTGGAGCAGGCGGCCACGCTGAAGG
CGCTGGCCGTTCTCAGCCTGCTGGCGGGCGCGCTGGCGCTGGCCGAGCTGCTGGGCGCGCCGGGGCCCGC
GCCCGGCCTGGCCAAGGGCTCACACCCGGTGCACTGCGTCCTCTTCCTGGCGCTGCTCGTGGTAACCAAC
GTCCGGTCCCTGCAGGTGCCCCAGCTGCAGCAGGTCGGCCAGCTGGCGCTGCTCTTCAGCCTCACCTTCG
CGCTGCTCTGCTGTCCTTTCGCGCTGGGCGGCCCCGCCCGGGGTTCCGCCGGGGCCGCTGGGGGGCCAGC
GACCGCCGAACAAGGGGTTTGGCAGCTCCTTTTGGTCACCTTCGTGTCCTATGCCTTGCTGCCCGTGCGC
AGCCTGCTGGCCATAGGCTTTGGGCTCGTGGTGGCTGCGTCGCACTTGCTGGTCACAGCCACCTTGGTCC
CCGCCAAGCGCCCACGTCTCTGGAGGACGCTCGGTGCCAATGCCTTGCTCTTCGTCGGTGTGAACATGTA
TGGGGTCTTTGTGCGGATTCTGACTGAGCGTTCACAGAGGAAGGCGTTCCTGCAGGCCCGGAGCTGCATT
GAGGACCGACTGAGGCTGGAGGATGAGAACGAGAAGCAGGAGCGGCTCCTCATGAGCCTCCTGCCCCGGA
ACGTTGCCATGGAGATGAAGGAGGACTTCCTGAAGCCCCCTGAGAGGATTTTCCACAAGATTTACATCCA
GAGGCACGACAATGTGAGCATCCTGTTTGCTGACATCGTGGGTTTCACGGGCTTGGCATCCCAGTGCACA
GCCCAGGAGCTGGTGAAACTCCTCAATGAGCTCTTCGGCAAGTTCGATGAATTAGCCACGGAGAACCACT
GTCGCCGCATCAAGATTCTCGGGGACTGCTACTACTGCGTGTCGGGCCTCACCCAGCCCAAGACTGACCA
TGCCCACTGCTGTGTGGAGATGGGACTCGACATGATTGATACCATCACATCTGTGGCTGAAGCCACCGAG
GTGGATCTGAACATGCGTGTGGGTCTGCACACGGGCAGGGTCCTCTGTGGTGTCCTGGGCTTGCGCAAGT
GGCAGTACGACGTGTGGTCCAATGATGTGACCTTGGCCAATGTCATGGAAGCCGCTGGCCTGCCAGGGAA
GGTTCATATCACAAAGACGACCCTAGCGTGCTTGAATGGGGACTACGAGGTAGAACCGGGTTACGGACAT
GAGAGGAACAGTTTCTTGAAAACTCATAACATCGAAACCTTTTTTATTGTGCCATCCCATCGCCGAAAGA
TATTTCCAGGCCTGATTCTCTCAGATATAAAACCGGCCAAAAGGATGAAGTTCAAGACTGTCTGCTACCT
GCTGGTGCAGCTCATGCACTGCCGGAAAATGTTCAAGGCCGAGATCCCCTTCTCCAATGTCATGACCTGC
GAGGACGATGACAAGCGGAGGGCATTAAGAACAGCCTCGGAAAAACTCAGAAACCGCTCATCTTTTTCTA
CCAACGTTGTCTACACCACCCCGGGCACTCGCGTCAACAGGTACATCAGCCGCCTCTTAGAAGCCCGCCA
GACAGAGCTGGAGATGGCAGACCTGAACTTCTTTACCCTGAAGTACAAACATGTCGAACGGGAGCAAAAG
TACCACCAGCTTCAGGACGAGTATTTCACCAGCGCCGTTGTCCTCACCCTCATCCTGGCTGCCTTATTTG
GCCTTGTCTACCTTCTAATATTCCCACAGAGTGTGGTCGTCCTGCTCCTGCTAGTATTCTGCATCTGCTT
CCTGGTGGCCTGTGTCCTGTACCTGCACATCACCCGGGTCCAGTGTTTTCCAGGGTGCCTGACGATTCAG
ATTCGCACTGTCCTGTGTATTTTCATAGTGGTCTTAATCTACTCAGTAGCCCAAGGTTGTGTGGTGGGCT
GCCTGCCTTGGGCCTGGAGCTCCAAGCCCAACAGTTCCCTGGTGGTCCTTTCGTCTGGGGGCCAGCGCAC
AGCCCTGCCCACCCTGCCCTGCGAGTCTACACACCATGCCCTGCTCTGCTGCCTGGTGGGCACCCTCCCG
CTAGCCATATTTTTCCGGGTGTCCTCCTTGCCAAAAATGATCCTGCTCTCCGGGCTCACCACGTCCTACA
TCCTCGTTCTGGAGCTCAGCGGATACACCAGGACTGGGGGTGGTGCCGTCTCCGGGCGCAGCTACGAGCC
GATTGTGGCCATCCTGCTCTTCTCCTGTGCGCTGGCCCTGCATGCCAGGCAGGTGGACATCAGGCTGAGG
CTGGACTACCTCTGGGCCGCACAGGCAGAGGAGGAGCGAGAGGACATGGAGAAGGTGAAGCTGGACAACA
GGCGCATCCTCTTCAACCTCCTGCCGGCCCACGTCGCCCAGCACTTCCTCATGTCCAACCCTCGGAACAT
GGACCTCTACTACCAGTCCTACTCCCAGGTGGGCGTCATGTTTGCCTCCATCCCCAACTTCAATGACTTC
TACATCGAGCTGGACGGCAACAACATGGGGGTGGAGTGTCTGCGGCTTCTCAACGAGATCATCGCCGACT
TTGACGAGCTCATGGAAAAAGACTTTTACAAGGACATAGAGAAGATCAAGACCATCGGGAGCACCTACAT
GGCCGCTGTGGGGCTAGCGCCCACCTCGGGGACCAAGGCTAAGAAGTCCATCTCCTCCCACCTGAGCACG
CTGGCGGACTTTGCCATTGAGATGTTTGACGTTCTGGATGAAATCAACTACCAGTCTTACAACGACTTTG
TCCTCCGAGTTGGCATCAATGTTGGCCCTGTGGTGGCTGGAGTGATTGGCGCTCGCAGGCCCCAGTACGA
CATCTGGGGAAACACAGTCAACGTGGCCAGTCGGATGGATAGCACAGGGGTCCAGGGCAGAATCCAGGTG
ACTGAGGAAGTCCACCGGCTGCTGAGAAGGTGCCCCTACCACTTTGTGTGCCGAGGCAAAGTCAGTGTCA
AGGGCAAAGGCGAGATGTTGACATACTTTCTAGAAGGCAGGACTGATGGAAACGGCTCCCAAATCAGGTC
CCTGGGCTTGGATCGGAAAATGTGTCCATTTGGGAGAGCTGGCCTTCAGGGCAGACGTCCCCCCGTGTGC
CCCATGCCTGGCGTCTCAGTCAGGGCTGGGCTCCCTCCACACTCCCCAGGCCAGTACCTGCCCTCTGCAG
CAGCTGGGAAGGAGGCTTGAGTTTAAACGAATTCGGGCTCGGTACCCGGGGATCCTCTAGAGTCGACCTG
CAGGCATGCAAGCTGATTTGGCTGCTGCCACCGCTGAGCAAGGCCGCTTCGAGCAGACATGATAAGATAC
ATTGATGAGTTTGGACAAACCACAACTAGAATGCAGTGAAAAAAATGCTTTATTTGTGAAATTTGTGATG
CTATTGCTTTATTTGTAACCATTATAAGCTGCAATAAACAAGTTAACAACAACAATTGCATTCATTTTAT
GTTTCAGGTTCAGGGGGAGATGTGGGAGGTTTTTTTAAGCAAGTAAAACCTCTACAAATGTGGTAAAATC
TTAATTAAGAATTCTAATATAACTTCGTATAGCATACATTATACGAAGTTATGGATCCACTGTTGACAAT
TAATCATCGGCATAGTATATCGGCATAGTATAATACGACAAGGTGAGGAACTAAACCCAGGAGGCAGATC
ATGATTGAACAAGATGGATTGCACGCAGGTTCTCCGGCCGCTTGGGTGGAGAGGCTATTCGGCTATGACT
GGGCACAACAGACAATCGGCTGCTCTGATGCCGCCGTGTTCCGGCTGTCAGCGCAGGGGCGCCCGGTTCT
TTTTGTCAAGACCGACCTGTCCGGTGCCCTGAATGAACTGCAGGACGAGGCAGCGCGGCTATCGTGGCTG
GCCACGACGGGCGTTCCTTGCGCAGCTGTGCTCGACGTTGTCACTGAAGCGGGAAGGGACTGGCTGCTAT
TGGGCGAAGTGCCGGGGCAGGATCTCCTGTCATCTCACCTTGCTCCTGCCGAGAAAGTATCCATCATGGC
TGATGCAATGCGGCGGCTGCATACGCTTGATCCGGCTACCTGCCCATTCGACCACCAAGCGAAACATCGC
ATCGAGCGAGCACGTACTCGGATGGAAGCCGGTCTTGTCGATCAGGATGATCTGGACGAAGAGCATCAGG
GGCTCGCGCCAGCCGAACTGTTCGCCAGGCTCAAGGCGCGCATGCCCGACGGCGAGGATCTCGTCGTGAC
CCATGGCGATGCCTGCTTGCCGAATATCATGGTGGAAAATGGCCGCTTTTCTGGATTCATCGACTGTGGC
CGGCTGGGTGTGGCGGACCGCTATCAGGACATAGCGTTGGCTACCCGTGATATTGCTGAAGAGCTTGGCG
GCGAATGGGCTGACCGCTTCCTCGTGCTTTACGGTATCGCCGCTCCCGATTCGCAGCGCATCGCCTTCTA
TCGCCTTCTTGACGAGTTCTTCTGATTCGAAATGACCGACCAAGCGACGCCCAACCGGTATCAGCTCACT
CAAAGGCGGTAATACGGTTATCCACAGAATCAGGGGATAACGCAGGAAAGAACATGTGAGCAAAAGGCCA
GCAAAAGGCCAGGAACCGTAAAAAGGCCGCGTTGCTGGCGTTTTTCCATAGGCTCCGCCCCCCTGACGAG
CATCACAAAAATCGACGCTCAAGTCAGAGGTGGCGAAACCCGACAGGACTATAAAGATACCAGGCGTTTC
CCCCTGGAAGCTCCCTCGTGCGCTCTCCTGTTCCGACCCTGCCGCTTACCGGATACCTGTCCGCCTTTCT
CCCTTCGGGAAGCGTGGCGCTTTCTCATAGCTCACGCTGTAGGTATCTCAGTTCGGTGTAGGTCGTTCGC
TCCAAGCTGGGCTGTGTGCACGAACCCCCCGTTCAGCCCGACCGCTGCGCCTTATCCGGTAACTATCGTC
TTGAGTCCAACCCGGTAAGACACGACTTATCGCCACTGGCAGCAGCCACTGGTAACAGGATTAGCAGAGC
GAGGTATGTAGGCGGTGCTACAGAGTTCTTGAAGTGGTGGCCTAACTACGGCTACACTAGAAGGACAGTA
TTTGGTATCTGCGCTCTGCTGAAGCCAGTTACCTTCGGAAAAAGAGTTGGTAGCTCTTGATCCGGCAAAC
AAACCACCGCTGGTAGCGGTGGTTTTTTTGTTTGCAAGCAGCAGATTACGCGCAGAAAAAAAGGATTTCA
AGAAGATCCTTTGATCTTTTCTACGGGGTCTGACGCTCAGTGGAACGAAAACTCACGTTAAGGGATTTTG
GTCATGAGATTATCAAAAAGGATCTTCACCTAGATCCTTTTATAGTCCGGAATCGTCACACAAAAAACCA
ACACACAGATGTAATGAAAATAAAGATATTTTATTGCGGCCATCGTGATGGCTAGAGTTTAGCCCTCCCA
CACATAACCAGAGGGCAGCAATTCACGAATCCCAACTGCCGTCGGCTGTCCATCACTGTCCTTCACTATG
GCTTTGATCCCAGGATGCAGATCGAGAAGCACCTGTCGGCACCGTCCGCAGGGGCTCAAGATGCCCCTGT
TCTCATTTCCGATCGCGACGATACAAGTCAGGTTGCCAGCTGCCGCAGCAGCAGCAGTGCCCAGCACCAC
GAGTTCTGCACAAGGTCCCCCAGTAAAATGATATACATTGACACCAGTGAAGATGCGGCCGTCGCTAGAG
AGAGCTGCGCTGGCGACGCTGTAGTCTTCAGAGATGGGGATGCTGTTGATTGTAGCCGTTGCTCTTTCAA
TGAGGGTGGATTCTTCTTGAGACAAAGGCTTGGCCATGGTGGCGCTAGTGTCAGAAGAATCGAGCTTTTT
GCAAAAGCCTAGGCCTCCAAAAAAGCCTCCTCACTACTTCTGGAATAGCTCAGAGGCCGAGGCGGCCTCG
GCCTCTGCATAAATAAAAAAAATTAGTCAGCCATGGGGCGGAGAATGGGCGGAACTGGGCGGAGTTAGGG
GCGGGATGGGCGGAGTTAGGGGCGGGACTATGGTTGCTGACTAATTGAGATGCATGCTTTGCATACTTCT
GCCTGCTGGGGAGCCTGGGGACTTTCCACACCTGGTTGCTGACTAATTGAGATGCATGCTTTGCATACTT
CTGCCTGCTGGGGAGCCTGGGGACTTTCCACACCCTAACTGACACACATTCCACAGCTGGTTCTTTCCGC
CTCAGAAGGTACCTAACCAAGTTCCTCTTTCAGAGGTTATTTCAGGCCATGGTGCTGCGCAAGACGCGTT
AATTAAGACGTCGGCAGTGAAAAAAATGCTTTATTTGTGAAATTTGTGATGCTATTGCTTTATTTGTAAC
CATTATAAGCTGCAATAAACAAGTTAACAACAACAATTGCATTCATTTTATGTTTCAGGTTCAGGGGGAG
GTGTGGGAGGTTTTTTAAAGCAAGTAAAACCTCTACAAATGTGGTATGGCTGATTATGATCCGCGGCCGC
AATACGTCGACGTTATCAGCTGACTTCGTACGAGAGCCTAGGTGTTTCTAGAGGATCCCCGGGTACCGAG
CCCGAATTCGTTTAAACTCA
[447 nt withheld, positions 6671-7117]
GGCGATCGCACCGCTCGAGCCTCCACCTCCGCTCCCGCCACCACCGGAGCTCCCACTGTTGATGGTTACT
CGGAACAGCATGGAGCCGTCGGGGGTGATCAGGCGCTCGTCGATAATTTTGTTGCCGTTCCACAGGGTCC
CTGTTACAGTGATCTTTTTGCCGTCGAACACGGCGATGCCTTCATACGGCCGTCCGAAATAGTTCAGCAT
GTTCGGCGTAACCCCGTCGATTACCAGTGTGCCATAGGGCAGGATCACCTTAAAGTGATGATCATCCACA
GGGTACACCACCTTAAACACCTCTTCGATCTGGGCCATTTGGTCGGCGCTCAGACCTTCATACGGGATGA
TGACATGGATGTCGATCTTCAGGGCATTTTCACCGCTCCGGACAATCCTTTGGATCGGAGTTACGGACAC
GGCGAGATTCTGCAGCAAACTGGACACACCTCCCTGTTCAAGGACTTGGTCCAGGTTGTAGGCGGCTGTC
TGTTCCCAGTCCCCAACGAAATCTTCGAGTGTGAAGACCATGGTGAGCGCTAGCTGCAAAAAGAACAAGT
AGCTTGTATTCTATAGTGTCACCTAAATGGGCGATCTGACGGTTCACTAAACCAGCTCTGCTTATATAGG
CCTCCCTGGCGCGCCACTAGTTATTAATAGTAATCAATTACGGGGTCATTAGTTCATAGCCCATATATGG
AGTTCCGCGTTACATAACTTACGGTAAATGGCCCGCCTGGCTGACCGCCCAACGACCCCCGCCCATTGAC
GTCAATAATGACGTATGTTCCCATAGTAACGCCAATAGGGACTTTCCATTGACGTCAATGGGTGGAGTAT
TTACGGTAAACTGCCCACTTGGCAGTACATCAAGTGTATCATATGCCAAGTCCGCCCCCTATTGACGTCA
ATGACGGTAAATGGCCCGCCTGGCATTATGCCCAGTACATGACCTTACGGGACTTTCCTACTTGGCAGTA
CATCTACGTATTAGTCATCGCTATTACCATGGTGATGCGGTTTTGGCAGTACACCAATGGGCGTGGATAG
CGGTTTGACTCACGGGGATTTCCAAGTCTCCACCCCATTGACGTCAATGGGAGTTTGTTTTGGCACCAAA
ATCAACGGGACTTTCCAAAATGTCGTAATAACCCCGCCCCGTTGACGCAAATGGGCGGTAGGCGTGTACG
GTGGGAGGTCTATATAAGCAGAGCTGGTTTAGTGAACCGTCAGATCACTAGAAGCTTTATTGCGGTAGTT
TATCACAGTTAAATTGCTAACGCAGTCAGTGCTTCTGACACAACAGTCTCGAACTTAAGCTGCAGAAGTT
GGTCGTGAGGCACTGGGCAGGTAAGTATCAAGGTTACAAGACAGGTTTAAGGAGACCAATAGAAACTGGG
CTTGTCGAGACAGAGAAGACTCTTGCGTTTCTGATAGGCACCTATTGGTCTTACTGACATCCACTTTGCC
TTTCTCTCCACAGGTGTCCACTCCCAGTTCAATTACAGCTCTTAAGGCTAGAGTATTAATACGACTCACT
ATAGGGCTAGCGCTCACCATGGTGACCGGCTACCGGCTGTTCGAGGAGATTCTCGGGAGCTCCGGTGGTG
GCGGGAGCGGAGGTGGAGGCTCGAGCGGTGCGATCGCCATGGCGGGGGCGCCGCGCGGCGGAGGCGGCGG
CGGAGGCGGCGCGGGCGA
Features (pLannotate 1.2.2; 22 found; start..end, strand, type, name):
   3319..3374    +  misc_feature   MCS: pUC18/19 multiple cloning site
   3423..3544    -  polyA_signal   SV40 poly(A) signal: SV40 polyadenylation signal
   3567..3635    -  CDS            large T antigen (fragment): large T antigen from SV40 (simian virus 40)
   3659..3692    +  protein_bind   loxP: Cre-mediated recombination occurs in the 8-bp core sequence (GCATACAT). Cre recombinase
   3702..3749    +  promoter       EM7 promoter: synthetic bacterial promoter&nbsp
   3781..4572    +  CDS            neo: KKA2_KLEPN - Also known as kan, nptII. Experimental evidence at protein level: Swiss-Prot protein existence level 1. Resistance to kanamycin, neomycin, paromomycin, ribostamycin, butirosin and gentamicin B. From Klebsiella pneumoniae.
   4733..5321    -  rep_origin     ori: high-copy-number ColE1/pMB1/pBR322/pUC origin of replication
   5447..5495    -  polyA_signal   poly(A) signal: synthetic polyadenylation signal
   5519..5917    -  CDS            BSD: blasticidin S deaminase; Aspergillus terreus BSD; confers resistance to blasticidin
   5948..6305    -  promoter       SV40 promoter: SV40 enhancer and early promoter
   6384..6465    -  polyA_signal   SV40 poly(A) signal: SV40 polyadenylation signal
   6488..6571    -  CDS            large T antigen (fragment): large T antigen from SV40 (simian virus 40)
   6627..6659    -  misc_feature   MCS (fragment): pUC18/19 multiple cloning site
   6671..7117    -  CDS            CALM1 (sequence withheld): CALM1_HUMAN - Also known as CALM, CAM, CAM1. Experimental evidence at protein level: Swiss-Prot protein existence level 1. (Microbial infection) Required for Legionella pneumophila SidJ glutamylase activity. From Homo sapiens (Human).
   7175..7648    -  CDS            Nluc (fragment): NanoLuc® luciferase human codon-optimized
   7687..7705    -  promoter       SP6 promoter: promoter for bacteriophage SP6 RNA polymerase
   7731..7753    -  promoter       minimal CMV promoter (fragment): human cytomegalovirus (CMV) immediate early promoter
   7763..8128    +  enhancer       CMV enhancer: human cytomegalovirus immediate early enhancer
   8130..8329    +  promoter       CMV promoter: human cytomegalovirus (CMV) immediate early promoter
   8468..8600    +  intron         chimeric intron: chimera between introns from human β-globin and immunoglobulin heavy chain genes
   8644..8662    +  promoter       T7 promoter: promoter for bacteriophage T7 RNA polymerase
   8766..3307    +  CDS            ADCY1 (across the origin): ADCY1_HUMAN - Experimental evidence at protein level: Swiss-Prot protein existence level 1. Catalyzes the formation of the signaling molecule cAMP in response to G-protein signaling. Mediates responses to increased cellular Ca(2+)/calmodulin levels (By similarity). May be involved in regulatory processes in the central nervous system. May play a role in memory and learning. Plays a role in the regulation of the circadian rhythm of daytime contrast sensitivity probably by modulating the rhythmic synthesis of cyclic AMP in the retina (By similarity). From Homo sapiens (Human).
