[The description below was written by a language model from this plasmid's Addgene catalogue record and pLannotate feature annotations shown in this document.]
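Description:
LgBiT-CALM1/SmBiT-ADCY1.1 BiBiT Vector is a mammalian expression plasmid of about 8.8 kb, assembled from two Flexi-type NanoBiT backbones (a LgBiT CMV vector and a SmBiT CMV-blasticidin vector), so that both halves of a split-luciferase protein interaction pair are carried on one molecule. It replicates in E. coli from a high-copy ColE1/pUC-type origin and is selected with kanamycin through an EM7-driven neo (nptII) gene. A single loxP site lies just upstream of this bacterial marker. For selection in mammalian cells it carries a blasticidin S deaminase cassette under the SV40 enhancer/early promoter with a synthetic poly(A) signal.

The payload is arranged as two divergent transcription units sharing a central CMV enhancer. In one direction, the CMV enhancer and promoter, a chimeric β-globin/immunoglobulin intron and a T7 promoter precede human ADCY1 (adenylyl cyclase 1). The catalogue entry lists ADCY1 as N-terminally fused to SmBiT, although this short peptide tag is not separately annotated in the feature table. In the opposite direction, a minimal CMV promoter fragment and an SP6 promoter drive a NanoLuc fragment, corresponding to LgBiT, fused to the N terminus of human calmodulin (CALM1, no mutation recorded). Each unit ends in an SV40 polyadenylation signal.

Because ADCY1 is a Ca2+/calmodulin-responsive cyclase, association of the two fusion proteins should bring LgBiT and SmBiT together and reconstitute luciferase activity. This gives a luminescent readout of the calmodulin–ADCY1 interaction in live transfected cells, or in stable lines selected with blasticidin. The record does not explain the ".1" suffix in the ADCY1 name.
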