Addgene plasmid #237118: LgBiT-CALM1/SmBiT-ADCY1.1 BiBiT Vector
Depositing lab: Promega Corporation.
Backbone
  Vector backbone: pFN217K LgBiT CMV-Hyg Flexi Vector and pFN218K SmBiT CMV-BlastFlexi Vector
  Vector type: Mammalian Expression
  Selectable markers: Blasticidin
Growth in bacteria
  Bacterial resistance: Kanamycin, 50 μg/mL
  Growth temperature: 37°C
  Growth strain: DH5alpha
  Copy number: High Copy
Gene/Insert 1
  Gene/Insert name: CALM1
  Species: H. sapiens (human)
  Mutation: None
  Entrez Gene: CALM1 (a.k.a. CALML2, CAM2, CAM3, CAMB, CAMC, CAMI, CAMIII, CPVT4, DD132, LQT14, PHKD, PHKD1, caM)
  Promoter: CMV
  Tag / fusion protein: LgBiT (N terminal on backbone)
  Cloning method: Other
Gene/Insert 2
  Gene/Insert name: ADCY1
  Species: H. sapiens (human)
  Entrez Gene: ADCY1 (a.k.a. AC1, DFNB44)
  Tag / fusion protein: SmBiT (N terminal on backbone)
How to cite: LgBiT-CALM1/SmBiT-ADCY1.1 BiBiT Vector was a gift from Promega Corporation (Addgene plasmid # 237118 ; http://n2t.net/addgene:237118 ; RRID:Addgene_237118)
